>Addgene plasmid #51044 | Human Lentiviral sgRNA Library - Kinases | depositor full sequence | sequence record 78991 | Sequence of library backbone (pLX-sgRNA)
TTAATGTAGTCTTATGCAATACTCTTGTAGTCTTGCAACATGGTAACGATGAGTTAGCAACATGCCTTAC
AAGGAGAGAAAAAGCACCGTGCATGCCGATTGGTGGAAGTAAGGTGGTACGATCGTGCCTTATTAGGAAG
GCAACAGACGGGTCTGACATGGATTGGACGAACCACTGAATTGCCGCATTGCAGAGATATTGTATTTAAG
TGCCTAGCTCGATACATAAACGGGTCTCTCTGGTTAGACCAGATCTGAGCCTGGGAGCTCTCTGGCTAAC
TAGGGAACCCACTGCTTAAGCCTCAATAAAGCTTGCCTTGAGTGCTTCAAGTAGTGTGTGCCCGTCTGTT
GTGTGACTCTGGTAACTAGAGATCCCTCAGACCCTTTTAGTCAGTGTGGAAAATCTCTAGCAGTGGCGCC
CGAACAGGGACTTGAAAGCGAAAGGGAAACCAGAGGAGCTCTCTCGACGCAGGACTCGGCTTGCTGAAGC
GCGCACGGCAAGAGGCGAGGGGCGGCGACTGGTGAGTACGCCAAAAATTTTGACTAGCGGAGGCTAGAAG
GAGAGAGATGGGTGCGAGAGCGTCAGTATTAAGCGGGGGAGAATTAGATCGCGATGGGAAAAAATTCGGT
TAAGGCCAGGGGGAAAGAAAAAATATAAATTAAAACATATAGTATGGGCAAGCAGGGAGCTAGAACGATT
CGCAGTTAATCCTGGCCTGTTAGAAACATCAGAAGGCTGTAGACAAATACTGGGACAGCTACAACCATCC
CTTCAGACAGGATCAGAAGAACTTAGATCATTATATAATACAGTAGCAACCCTCTATTGTGTGCATCAAA
GGATAGAGATAAAAGACACCAAGGAAGCTTTAGACAAGATAGAGGAAGAGCAAAACAAAAGTAAGACCAC
CGCACAGCAAGCGGCCGCTGATCTTCAGACCTGGAGGAGGAGATATGAGGGACAATTGGAGAAGTGAATT
ATATAAATATAAAGTAGTAAAAATTGAACCATTAGGAGTAGCACCCACCAAGGCAAAGAGAAGAGTGGTG
CAGAGAGAAAAAAGAGCAGTGGGAATAGGAGCTTTGTTCCTTGGGTTCTTGGGAGCAGCAGGAAGCACTA
TGGGCGCAGCGTCAATGACGCTGACGGTACAGGCCAGACAATTATTGTCTGGTATAGTGCAGCAGCAGAA
CAATTTGCTGAGGGCTATTGAGGCGCAACAGCATCTGTTGCAACTCACAGTCTGGGGCATCAAGCAGCTC
CAGGCAAGAATCCTGGCTGTGGAAAGATACCTAAAGGATCAACAGCTCCTGGGGATTTGGGGTTGCTCTG
GAAAACTCATTTGCACCACTGCTGTGCCTTGGAATGCTAGTTGGAGTAATAAATCTCTGGAACAGATTTG
GAATCACACGACCTGGATGGAGTGGGACAGAGAAATTAACAATTACACAAGCTTAATACACTCCTTAATT
GAAGAATCGCAAAACCAGCAAGAAAAGAATGAACAAGAATTATTGGAATTAGATAAATGGGCAAGTTTGT
GGAATTGGTTTAACATAACAAATTGGCTGTGGTATATAAAATTATTCATAATGATAGTAGGAGGCTTGGT
AGGTTTAAGAATAGTTTTTGCTGTACTTTCTATAGTGAATAGAGTTAGGCAGGGATATTCACCATTATCG
TTTCAGACCCACCTCCCAACCCCGAGGGGACCCTTGCGCCTTTTCCAAGGCAGCCCTGGGTTTGCGCAGG
GACGCGGCTGCTCTGGGCGTGGTTCCGGGAAACGCAGCGGCGCCGACCCTGGGTCTCGCACATTCTTCAC
GTCCGTTCGCAGCGTCACCCGGATCTTCGCCGCTACCCTTGTGGGCCCCCCGGCGACGCTTCCTGCTCCG
CCCCTAAGTCGGGAAGGTTCCTTGCGGTTCGCGGCGTGCCGGACGTGACAAACGGAAGCCGCACGTCTCA
CTAGTACCCTCGCAGACGGACAGCGCCAGGGAGCAATGGCAGCGCGCCGACCGCGATGGGCTGTGGCCAA
TAGCGGCTGCTCAGCAGGGCGCGCCGAGAGCAGCGGCCGGGAAGGGGCGGTGCGGGAGGCGGGGTGTGGG
GCGGTAGTGTGGGCCCTGTTCCTGCCCGCGCGGTGTTCCGCATTCTGCAAGCCTCCGGAGCGCACGTCGG
CAGTCGGCTCCCTCGTTGACCGAATCACCGACCTCTCTCCCCAGGGGGTACCACCATGGCCAAGCCTTTG
TCTCAAGAAGAATCCACCCTCATTGAAAGAGCAACGGCTACAATCAACAGCATCCCCATCTCTGAAGACT
ACAGCGTCGCCAGCGCAGCTCTCTCTAGCGACGGCCGCATCTTCACTGGTGTCAATGTATATCATTTTAC
TGGGGGACCTTGTGCAGAACTCGTGGTGCTGGGCACTGCTGCTGCTGCGGCAGCTGGCAACCTGACTTGT
ATCGTCGCGATCGGAAATGAGAACAGGGGCATCTTGAGCCCCTGCGGACGGTGCCGACAGGTGCTTCTCG
ATCTGCATCCTGGGATCAAAGCCATAGTGAAGGACAGTGATGGACAGCCGACGGCAGTTGGGATTCGTGA
ATTGCTGCCCTCTGGTTATGTGTGGGAGGGCCTGCAGCTGCAGTAGTAAGAATTCTAGATCTTGAGACAA
ATGGCAGTATTCATCCACAATTTTAAAAGAAAAGGGGGGATTGGGGGGTACAGTGCAGGGGAAAGAATAG
TAGACATAATAGCAACAGACATACAAACTAAAGAATTACAAAAACAAATTACAAAAATTCAAAATTTTCG
GGTTTATTACAGGGACAGCAGAGATCCACTTTGGCGCCGGCTCGAGTGTACAAAAAAGCAGGCTTTAAAG
GAACCAATTCAGTCGACTGGATCCGGTACCAAGGTCGGGCAGGAAGAGGGCCTATTTCCCATGATTCCTT
CATATTTGCATATACGATACAAGGCTGTTAGAGAGATAATTAGAATTAATTTGACTGTAAACACAAAGAT
ATTAGTACAAAATACGTGACGTAGAAAGTAATAATTTCTTGGGTAGTTTGCAGTTTTAAAATTATGTTTT
AAAATGGACTATCATATGCTTACCGTAACTTGAAAGTATTTCGATTTCTTGGCTTTATATATCTTGTGGA
AAGGACGAAACACCGGGGCCACTAGGGACAGGATGTTTTAGAGCTAGAAATAGCAAGTTAAAATAAGGCT
AGTCCGTTATCAACTTGAAAAAGTGGCACCGAGTCGGTGCTTTTTTTCTAGACCCAGCTTTCTTGTACAA
AGTTGGCATTAGCTAGCGCTAACCGGTGGCGCGTTAAGTCGACAATCAACCTCTGGATTACAAAATTTGT
GAAAGATTGACTGGTATTCTTAACTATGTTGCTCCTTTTACGCTATGTGGATACGCTGCTTTAATGCCTT
TGTATCATGCTATTGCTTCCCGTATGGCTTTCATTTTCTCCTCCTTGTATAAATCCTGGTTGCTGTCTCT
TTATGAGGAGTTGTGGCCCGTTGTCAGGCAACGTGGCGTGGTGTGCACTGTGTTTGCTGACGCAACCCCC
ACTGGTTGGGGCATTGCCACCACCTGTCAGCTCCTTTCCGGGACTTTCGCTTTCCCCCTCCCTATTGCCA
CGGCGGAACTCATCGCCGCCTGCCTTGCCCGCTGCTGGACAGGGGCTCGGCTGTTGGGCACTGACAATTC
CGTGGTGTTGTCGGGGAAATCATCGTCCTTTCCTTGGCTGCTCGCCTGTGTTGCCACCTGGATTCTGCGC
GGGACGTCCTTCTGCTACGTCCCTTCGGCCCTCAATCCAGCGGACCTTCCTTCCCGCGGCCTGCTGCCGG
CTCTGCGGCCTCTTCCGCGTCTTCGCCTTCGCCCTCAGACGAGTCGGATCTCCCTTTGGGCCGCCTCCCC
GCGTCGACTTTAAGACCAATGACTTACAAGGCAGCTGTAGATCTTAGCCACTTTTTAAAAGAAAAGGGGG
GACTGGAAGGGCTAATTCACTCCCAACGAAGACAAGATCTGCTTTTTGCTTGTACTGGGTCTCTCTGGTT
AGACCAGATCTGAGCCTGGGAGCTCTCTGGCTAACTAGGGAACCCACTGCTTAAGCCTCAATAAAGCTTG
CCTTGAGTGCTTCAAGTAGTGTGTGCCCGTCTGTTGTGTGACTCTGGTAACTAGAGATCCCTCAGACCCT
TTTAGTCAGTGTGGAAAATCTCTAGCAGTACGTATAGTAGTTCATGTCATCTTATTATTCAGTATTTATA
ACTTGCAAAGAAATGAATATCAGAGAGTGAGAGGAACTTGTTTATTGCAGCTTATAATGGTTACAAATAA
AGCAATAGCATCACAAATTTCACAAATAAAGCATTTTTTTCACTGCATTCTAGTTGTGGTTTGTCCAAAC
TCATCAATGTATCTTATCATGTCTGGCTCTAGCTATCCCGCCCCTAACTCCGCCCATCCCGCCCCTAACT
CCGCCCAGTTCCGCCCATTCTCCGCCCCATGGCTGACTAATTTTTTTTATTTATGCAGAGGCCGAGGCCG
CCTCGGCCTCTGAGCTATTCCAGAAGTAGTGAGGAGGCTTTTTTGGAGGCCTAGGGACGTACCCAATTCG
CCCTATAGTGAGTCGTATTACGCGCGCTCACTGGCCGTCGTTTTACAACGTCGTGACTGGGAAAACCCTG
GCGTTACCCAACTTAATCGCCTTGCAGCACATCCCCCTTTCGCCAGCTGGCGTAATAGCGAAGAGGCCCG
CACCGATCGCCCTTCCCAACAGTTGCGCAGCCTGAATGGCGAATGGG
[124 nt withheld, positions 4808-4931]
C
[91 nt withheld, positions 4933-5023]
A
[49 nt withheld, positions 5025-5073]
CCTTTGACGTTGGAGTCCACGTTCTTT
[37 nt withheld, positions 5101-5137]
ACCCTATCTCGGTCTATTCTTTTGATTTATAAGGGATTTTGCCGATTTCGGCCTATTGGTTAAAAAATGA
GCTGATTTAACAAAAATTTAACGCGAATTTTAACAAAATATTAACGCTTACAATTTAGGTGGCACTTTTC
GGGGAAATGTGCGCGGAACCCCTATTTGTTTATTTTTCTAAATACATTCAAATATGTATCCGCTCATGAG
ACAATAACCCTGATAAATGCTTCAATAATATTGAAAAAGGAAGAGTATGAGTATTCAACATTTCCGTGTC
GCCCTTATTCCCTTTTTTGCGGCATTTTGCCTTCCTGTTTTTGCTCACCCAGAAACGCTGGTGAAAGTAA
AAGATGCTGAAGATCAGTTGGGTGCACGAGTGGGTTACATCGAACTGGATCTCAACAGCGGTAAGATCCT
TGAGAGTTTTCGCCCCGAAGAACGTTTTCCAATGATGAGCACTTTTAAAGTTCTGCTATGTGGCGCGGTA
TTATCCCGTATTGACGCCGGGCAAGAGCAACTCGGTCGCCGCATACACTATTCTCAGAATGACTTGGTTG
AGTACTCACCAGTCACAGAAAAGCATCTTACGGATGGCATGACAGTAAGAGAATTATGCAGTGCTGCCAT
AACCATGAGTGATAACACTGCGGCCAACTTACTTCTGACAACGATCGGAGGACCGAAGGAGCTAACCGCT
TTTTTGCACAACATGGGGGATCATGTAACTCGCCTTGATCGTTGGGAACCGGAGCTGAATGAAGCCATAC
CAAACGACGAGCGTGACACCACGATGCCTGTAGCAATGGCAACAACGTTGCGCAAACTATTAACTGGCGA
ACTACTTACTCTAGCTTCCCGGCAACAATTAATAGACTGGATGGAGGCGGATAAAGTTGCAGGACCACTT
CTGCGCTCGGCCCTTCCGGCTGGCTGGTTTATTGCTGATAAATCTGGAGCCGGTGAGCGTGGGTCTCGCG
GTATCATTGCAGCACTGGGGCCAGATGGTAAGCCCTCCCGTATCGTAGTTATCTACACGACGGGGAGTCA
GGCAACTATGGATGAACGAAATAGACAGATCGCTGAGATAGGTGCCTCACTGATTAAGCATTGGTAACTG
TCAGACCAAGTTTACTCATATATACTTTAGATTGATTTAAAACTTCATTTTTAATTTAAAAGGATCTAGG
TGAAGATCCTTTTTGATAATCTCATGACCAAAATCCCTTAACGTGAGTTTTCGTTCCACTGAGCGTCAGA
CCCCGTAGAAAAGATCAAAGGATCTTCTTGAGATCCTTTTTTTCTGCGCGTAATCTGCTGCTTGCAAACA
AAAAAACCACCGCTACCAGCGGTGGTTTGTTTGCCGGATCAAGAGCTACCAACTCTTTTTCCGAAGGTAA
CTGGCTTCAGCAGAGCGCAGATACCAAATACTGTTCTTCTAGTGTAGCCGTAGTTAGGCCACCACTTCAA
GAACTCTGTAGCACCGCCTACATACCTCGCTCTGCTAATCCTGTTACCAGTGGCTGCTGCCAGTGGCGAT
AAGTCGTGTCTTACCGGGTTGGACTCAAGACGATAGTTACCGGATAAGGCGCAGCGGTCGGGCTGAACGG
GGGGTTCGTGCACACAGCCCAGCTTGGAGCGAACGACCTACACCGAACTGAGATACCTACAGCGTGAGCT
ATGAGAAAGCGCCACGCTTCCCGAAGGGAGAAAGGCGGACAGGTATCCGGTAAGCGGCAGGGTCGGAACA
GGAGAGCGCACGAGGGAGCTTCCAGGGGGAAACGCCTGGTATCTTTATAGTCCTGTCGGGTTTCGCCACC
TCTGACTTGAGCGTCGATTTTTGTGATGCTCGTCAGGGGGGCGGAGCCTATGGAAAAACGCCAGCAACGC
GGCCTTTTTACGGTTCCTGGCCTTTTGCTGGCCTTTTGCTCACATGTTCTTTCCTGCGTTATCCCCTGAT
TCTGTGGATAACCGTATTACCGCCTTTGAGTGAGCTGATACCGCTCGCCGCAGCCGAACGACCGAGCGCA
GCGAGTCAGTGAGCGAGGAAGCGGAAGAGCGCCCAATACGCAAACCGCCTCTCCCCGCGCGTTGGCCGAT
TCATTAATGCAGCTGGCACGACAGGTTTCCCGACTGGAAAGCGGGCAGTGAGCGCAACGCAATTAATGTG
AGTTAGCTCACTCATTAGGCACCCCAGGCTTTACACTTTATGCTTCCGGCTCGTATGTTGTGTGGAATTG
TGAGCGGATAACAATTTCACACAGGAAACAGCTATGACCATGATTACGCCAAGCGCGCAATTAACCCTCA
CTAAAGGGAACAAAAGCTGGAGCTGCAAGC
Features (pLannotate 1.2.2; 29 found; start..end, strand, type, name):
      5..231     +  promoter       RSV promoter: Rous sarcoma virus enhancer/promoter
    232..412     +  LTR            5' LTR (truncated): truncated 5' long terminal repeat (LTR) from HIV-1
    459..584     +  misc_feature   HIV-1 Ψ: packaging signal of human immunodeficiency virus type 1
    568..931     +  CDS            HIV-1 gag (fragment): gag protein from human immunodeficiency virus 1; gag
   1077..1310    +  misc_feature   RRE: The Rev response element (RRE) of HIV-1 allows for Rev-dependent mRNA export from the nucleus to the cytoplasm.
   1687..1713    +  CDS            Rev (fragment): human immunodeficiency virus 1 (HIV-1) Rev protein; rev; enhances nuclear export of unspliced and incompletely spliced viral mRNAs
   1714..2214    +  promoter       hPGK promoter: human phosphoglycerate kinase 1 promoter
   2226..2621    +  CDS            BSD: blasticidin S deaminase; Aspergillus terreus BSD; confers resistance to blasticidin
   2681..2798    +  misc_feature   cPPT/CTS: central polypurine tract and central termination sequence of HIV-1
   2847..2864    +  protein_bind   attB1 (fragment): mutant version of attB; recombination site for the Gateway® BP reaction BP Clonase™
   2916..3156    +  promoter       U6 promoter: RNA polymerase III promoter for human U6 snRNA
   3185..3260    +  misc_RNA       gRNA scaffold: guide RNA scaffold for the Streptococcus pyogenes CRISPR/Cas9 system
   3272..3293    -  protein_bind   attB2 (fragment): mutant version of attB; recombination site for the Gateway® BP reaction BP Clonase™
   3334..3922    +  misc_feature   WPRE: woodchuck hepatitis virus posttranscriptional regulatory element
   3973..3992    +  misc_feature   cPPT/CTS (fragment): central polypurine tract and central termination sequence of HIV-1
   3994..4227    +  LTR            3' LTR (ΔU3): self-inactivating 3' long terminal repeat (LTR) from HIV-1
   4305..4426    +  polyA_signal   SV40 poly(A) signal: SV40 polyadenylation signal
   4466..4601    +  rep_origin     SV40 ori: SV40 origin of replication
   4622..4640    -  promoter       T7 promoter: promoter for bacteriophage T7 RNA polymerase
   4648..4803    +  CDS            lacZα (fragment): LacZα fragment of β-galactosidase; lacZ fragment
   4808..5236    +  rep_origin     f1 ori (sequence partly withheld): f1 bacteriophage origin of replication; arrow indicates direction of (+) strand synthesis
   5289..5393    +  promoter       AmpR promoter: bla
   5394..6254    +  CDS            AmpR: β-lactamase; bla; confers resistance to ampicillin, carbenicillin, and related antibiotics
   6425..7013    +  rep_origin     ori: high-copy-number ColE1/pMB1/pBR322/pUC origin of replication
   7196..7288    +  CDS            lacI (fragment): lac repressor; lacI; The lac repressor binds to the lac operator to inhibit transcription in E. coli. This inhibition can be relieved by adding lactose or isopropyl-β-D-thiogalactopyranoside (IPTG).
   7301..7322    +  protein_bind   CAP binding site: CAP binding activates transcription in the presence of cAMP. E. coli catabolite activator protein
   7337..7367    +  promoter       lac promoter: promoter for the E. coli lac operon
   7375..7391    +  protein_bind   lac operator: The lac repressor binds to the lac operator to inhibit transcription in E. coli. This inhibition can be relieved by adding lactose or isopropyl-β-D-thiogalactopyranoside (IPTG). lac repressor encoded by lacI
   7436..7454    +  promoter       T3 promoter: promoter for bacteriophage T3 RNA polymerase
