>Addgene plasmid #51044 | Human Lentiviral sgRNA Library - Kinases | addgene partial sequence | sequence record 79005 | WPRE-R 5'-CATAGCGTAAAAGGAGCAACA-3'
CAGTCAATCTTTCACAAATTTTGTAATCCAGAGGTTGATTGTCGACTTAACGCGCCACCGGTTAGCGCTA
GCTAATGCCAACTTTGTACAAGAAAGCTGGGTCTAGAAAAAAAGCACCGACTCGGTGCCACTTTTTCAAG
TTGATAACGGACTAGCCTTATTTTAACTTGCTATTTCTAGCTCTAAAACATCCTGTCCCTAGTGGCCCCG
GTGTTTCGTCCTTTCCACAAGATATATAAAGCCAAGAAATCGAAATACTTTCAAGTTACGGTAAGCATAT
GATAGTCCATTTTAAAACATAATTTTAAAACTGCAAACTACCCAAGAAATTATTACTTTCTACGTCACGT
ATTTTGTACTAATATCTTTGTGTTTACAGTCAAATTAATTCTAATTATCTCTCTAACAGCCTTGTATCGT
ATATGCAAATATGAAGGAATCATGGGAAATAGGCCCTCTTCCTGCCCGACCTTGGTACCGGATCCAGTCG
ACTGAATTGGTTCCTTTAAAGCCTGCTTTTTTGTACACTCGAGCCGGCGCCAAAGTGGATCTCTGCTGTC
CCTGTAATAAACCCGAAAATTTTGAATTTTTGTAATTTGTTTTTGTAATTCTTTAGTTTGTATGTCTGTT
GCTATTATGTCTACTATTCTTTCCCCTGCACTGTACCCCCCAATCCCCCCTTTTCTTTTAAAATTGTGGA
TGAATACTGCCATTTGTCTCAAGATCTAGAATTCTTACTACTGCAGCTGCAGGCCCTCCCACACATAACC
AGAGGGCAGCAATTCACGAATCCCAACTGCCGTCGGCTGTCCATCACTGTCCTTCACTATGGCTTTGATC
CCAGGATGCAGATCGAGAAGCACCTGTCGGCACCGTCCGCAGGGGCTCAAGATGCCCCTGTTCTCATTTC
CGATCGCGACGATACAAGTCAGGTTGCCAGCTGCCGCAGCAGCAGCAGTGCCCAGCACCACGAGTTCTGC
ACAAGGTCCCCCAGTAAAATG
